Addgene plasmid #230474: AiP14181 - pAAV-AiE0970m_3xC-minBG-SYFP2-WPRE3-BGHpA (Alias: CN4181)
Purpose: AiE0970m_3xC is an enhancer sequence, designed to drive AAV-mediated transgene expression in specific populations of brain cells
Depositing lab: Allen Institute for Brain Science & Jonathan Ting. Depositing organization: Allen Institute. Publication: A suite of enhancer AAVs and transgenic mouse lines for genetic access to cortical cell types. Ben-Simon Y, Hooper M, Narayan S, Daigle TL, Dwivedi D, Way SW, Oster A, Stafford DA, Mich JK, Taormina MJ, Martinez RA, Opitz-Araya X, Roth JR, Alexander JR, Allen S, Amster A, Arbuckle J, Ayala A, Baker PM, Bakken TE, Barcelli T, Barta S, Bendrick J, Bertagnolli D, Bielstein C, Bishwakarma P, Bowlus J, Boyer G, Brouner K, Casian B, Casper T, Chakka AB, Chakrabarty R, Chance RK, Chavan S, Clark M, Colbert K, Collman F, Daniel S, Departee M, DiValentin P, Donadio N, Dotson N, Egdorf T, Fliss T, Gabitto M, Garcia J, Gary A, Gasperini M, Gloe J, Goldy J, Gore BB, Graybuck L, Greisman N, Haeseleer F, Halterman C, Haradon Z, Hastings SD, Helback O, Ho W, Hockemeyer D, Huang C, Huff S, Hunker A, Johansen N, Jones D, Juneau Z, Kalmbach B, Kannan M, Khem S, Kussick E, Kutsal R, Larsen R, Lee C, Lee AY, Leibly M, Lenz GH, Li S, Liang E, Lusk N, Madigan Z, Malloy J, Malone J, McCue R, Melchor J, Mollenkopf T, Moosman S, Morin E, Newman D, Ng L, Ngo K, Omstead V, Otto S, Oyama A, Pena N, Pham T, Phillips E, Pom CA, Potekhina L, Ransford S, Ray PL, Rette D, Reynoldson C, Rimorin C, Rocha D, Ruiz A, Sanchez REA, Sawyer L, Sedeno-Cortes A, Sevigny JP, Shapovalova N, Shepard N, Shulga L, Sigler AR, Siverts L, Soliman S, Somasundaram S, Staats B, Stewart K, Szelenyi E, Tieu M, Trader C, Tran A, van Velthoven CTJ, Walker M, Wang Y, Weed N, Wirthlin M, Wood T, Wynalda B, Yao Z, Zhou T, Ariza J, Dee N, Reding M, Ronellenfitch K, Mufti S, Sunkin SM, Smith KA, Esposito L, Waters J, Thyagarajan B, Yao S, Lein ES, Zeng H, Levi BP, Ngai J, Ting JT, Tasic B. Cell. 2025 May 16:S0092-8674(25)00513-6. doi: 10.1016/j.cell.2025.05.002. PubMed 40403729.
Backbone
  Vector backbone: pAAV2
  Vector type: AAV
Growth in bacteria
  Bacterial resistance: Ampicillin, 100 μg/mL
  Growth temperature: 37°C
  Growth strain: NEB Stable
  Copy number: High Copy
Gene/Insert
  Gene/Insert name: SYFP2
  Species: Synthetic
  Promoter: minBG
  Cloning method: Gibson Cloning
Terms and licenses: Academic/Nonprofit Terms; Industry Terms: Not Available to Industry
How to cite: AiP14181 - pAAV-AiE0970m_3xC-minBG-SYFP2-WPRE3-BGHpA (Alias: CN4181) was a gift from Allen Institute for Brain Science & Jonathan Ting (Addgene plasmid # 230474 ; http://n2t.net/addgene:230474 ; RRID:Addgene_230474)
