[The description below was written by a language model from this plasmid's Addgene catalogue record and pLannotate feature annotations shown in this document.]
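Description:
AiP14181 - pAAV-AiE0970m_3xC-minBG-SYFP2-WPRE3-BGHpA (alias CN4181) is an AAV transfer plasmid built on a pAAV2 backbone, intended for packaging a reporter genome into recombinant adeno-associated virus for delivery to brain tissue. In bacteria it is maintained as a high-copy plasmid through a ColE1/pUC-type origin and selected with ampicillin via the β-lactamase gene and its native promoter. An f1 phage origin and small remnants of pBR322 bom and rop sequences are also present in the backbone. The annotated sequence is about 4.7 kb. A full AAV2 inverted terminal repeat is detected downstream of the cassette, while the upstream repeat is called only as short fragments, which may reflect the difficulty of sequencing or annotating these repeats rather than a real truncation.

Between the ITRs, which provide the signals for genome replication and encapsidation, lies a compact enhancer-reporter cassette. According to the name and catalogue entry, the enhancer AiE0970m_3xC sits upstream of the minimal beta-globin promoter (minBG). The name suggests a triplicated core of the enhancer, though the record does not define this. Neither element is annotated in the feature table, but the unannotated stretch preceding the coding sequence is where they would be expected. A minimal promoter has little activity on its own, so expression depends on the enhancer, which confers cell-type selectivity. The payload is SYFP2, a rapidly maturing monomeric yellow fluorescent protein, followed by the shortened WPRE3 element that boosts transcript stability and expression, and the bovine growth hormone polyadenylation signal. The construct is designed to label specific brain cell populations fluorescently after AAV delivery. The record does not state which populations the enhancer targets.
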