Features (pLannotate 1.2.2; 14 found; start..end, strand, type, name):
     12..39      +  repeat_region  AAV2 ITR (fragment): inverted terminal repeat of adeno-associated virus serotype 2 inverted
     68..95      +  repeat_region  AAV2 ITR (fragment): inverted terminal repeat of adeno-associated virus serotype 2 inverted
    712..1428    +  CDS            SYFP2: SYFP2 is a basic (constitutively fluorescent) yellow fluorescent protein published in 2006, derived from Aequorea victoria. It is reported to be a very rapidly-maturing monomer with moderate acid sensitivity.
   1468..1625    +  misc_feature   WPRE (fragment): woodchuck hepatitis virus posttranscriptional regulatory element
   1631..1711    +  misc_feature   WPRE (fragment): woodchuck hepatitis virus posttranscriptional regulatory element
   1728..1839    +  polyA_signal   bGH poly(A) signal: bovine growth hormone polyadenylation signal
   1957..2097    +  repeat_region  AAV2 ITR: inverted terminal repeat of adeno-associated virus serotype 2 inverted
   2102..2153    -  misc_feature   bom (fragment): basis of mobility region from pBR322
   2172..2627    +  rep_origin     f1 ori (sequence partly withheld): f1 bacteriophage origin of replication; arrow indicates direction of (+) strand synthesis
   2628..2677    -  misc_feature   bom (fragment): basis of mobility region from pBR322
   2779..2814    -  CDS            rop (fragment): Rop protein, which maintains plasmids at low copy number; rop
   2909..3013    +  promoter       AmpR promoter: bla
   3014..3874    +  CDS            AmpR: β-lactamase; bla; confers resistance to ampicillin, carbenicillin, and related antibiotics
   4045..4633    +  rep_origin     ori: high-copy-number ColE1/pMB1/pBR322/pUC origin of replication
>Addgene plasmid #230474 | AiP14181 - pAAV-AiE0970m_3xC-minBG-SYFP2-WPRE3-BGHpA (Alias: CN4181) | addgene full sequence | sequence record 479085 | Addgene NGS Result
CCTGCAGGCAGCTGCGCGCTCGCTCGCTCACTGAGGCCGCCCGGGCGTCGGGCGACCTTTGGTCGCCCGG
CCTCAGTGAGCGAGCGAGCGCGCAGAGAGGGAGTGGCCAACTCCATCACTAGGGGTTCCTGCGGCCGCAC
GCGTGGAAAAATACTGTTTATCAGAAGTATAGCCCCTTCCCATTCCCATAGAAACGTTTGTTTCCGTAGG
TGGAGTTTTTATACAGGTCTCCTAGGAACTCAGATACCTAATTATAGTAGAATGTTCCAAAATGTCTGAA
AAAAAATGCAGATCTTCTGAGGAAAAATACTGTTTATCAGAAGTATAGCCCCTTCCCATTCCCATAGAAA
CGTTTGTTTCCGTAGGTGGAGTTTTTATACAGGTCTCCTAGGAACTCAGATACCTAATTATAGTAGAATG
TTCCAAAATGTCTGAAAAAAAATGCAGATCTTCTGAGGAAAAATACTGTTTATCAGAAGTATAGCCCCTT
CCCATTCCCATAGAAACGTTTGTTTCCGTAGGTGGAGTTTTTATACAGGTCTCCTAGGAACTCAGATACC
TAATTATAGTAGAATGTTCCAAAATGTCTGAAAAAAAATGCAGATCTTCTGAGAGCTCGGGCTGGGCATA
AAAGTCAGGGCAGAGCCATCTATTGCTTACATTTGCTTCTGGGATCCAGATCTTTCGAAGCTAGCGCTAC
CGGTCGCCACCATGGTGAGCAAGGGCGAGGAGCTGTTCACCGGGGTGGTGCCCATCCTGGTCGAGCTGGA
CGGCGACGTAAACGGCCACAAGTTCAGCGTGTCCGGCGAGGGCGAGGGCGATGCCACCTACGGCAAGCTG
ACCCTGAAGCTGATCTGCACCACCGGCAAGCTGCCCGTGCCCTGGCCCACCCTCGTGACCACCCTGGGCT
ACGGCGTGCAGTGCTTCGCCCGCTACCCCGACCACATGAAGCAGCACGACTTCTTCAAGTCCGCCATGCC
CGAAGGCTACGTCCAGGAGCGCACCATCTTCTTCAAGGACGACGGCAACTACAAGACCCGCGCCGAGGTG
AAGTTCGAGGGCGACACCCTGGTGAACCGCATCGAGCTGAAGGGCATCGACTTCAAGGAGGACGGCAACA
TCCTGGGGCACAAGCTGGAGTACAACTACAACAGCCACAACGTCTATATCACCGCCGACAAGCAGAAGAA
CGGCATCAAGGCCAACTTCAAGATCCGCCACAACATCGAGGACGGCGGCGTGCAGCTCGCCGACCACTAC
CAGCAGAACACCCCCATCGGCGACGGCCCCGTGCTGCTGCCCGACAACCACTACCTGAGCTACCAGTCCA
AGCTGAGCAAAGACCCCAACGAGAAGCGCGATCACATGGTCCTGCTGGAGTTCGTGACCGCCGCCGGGAT
CACTCTCGGCATGGACGAGCTGTACAAGTAAGTCGACGGCGCGCCGCGGCCGCGAATTCGATATCATAAT
CAACCTCTGGATTACAAAATTTGTGAAAGATTGACTGGTATTCTTAACTATGTTGCTCCTTTTACGCTAT
GTGGATACGCTGCTTTAATGCCTTTGTATCATGCTATTGCTTCCCGTATGGCTTTCATTTTCTCCTCCTT
GTATAAATCCTGGTTAGTTCTTGCCACGGCGGAACTCATCGCCGCCTGCCTTGCCCGCTGCTGGACAGGG
GCTCGGCTGTTGGGCACTGACAATTCCGTGGCTCGAGAGATCTTCGACTGTGCCTTCTAGTTGCCAGCCA
TCTGTTGTTTGCCCCTCCCCCGTGCCTTCCTTGACCCTGGAAGGTGCCACTCCCACTGTCCTTTCCTAAT
AAAATGAGGAAATTGCATCGCATTGTCTGAGTAGGTGTCATTCTATTCTGGGGGGTGGGGTGGGGCAGGA
CAGCAAGGGGGAGGATTGGGAAGACAATAGCAGGCATGAGATCTCACGTGCGGACCGAGCGGCCGCAGGA
ACCCCTAGTGATGGAGTTGGCCACTCCCTCTCTGCGCGCTCGCTCGCTCACTGAGGCCGGGCGACCAAAG
GTCGCCCGACGCCCGGGCTTTGCCCGGGCGGCCTCAGTGAGCGAGCGAGCGCGCAGCTGCCTGCAGGGGC
GCCTGATGCGGTATTTTCTCCTTACGCATCTGTGCGGTATTTCACACCGCATA
[95 nt withheld, positions 2154-2248]
T
[46 nt withheld, positions 2250-2295]
C
[141 nt withheld, positions 2297-2437]
CCTTTGACGTTGGAGTCCACGTTCTTT
[37 nt withheld, positions 2465-2501]
ACTCTATCTCGGGCTATTCTTTTGATTTATAAGGGATTTTGCCGATTTCGGTCTATTGGTTAAAAAATGA
GCTGATTTAACAAAAATTTAACGCGAATTTTAACAAAATATTAACGTTTACAATTTTATGGTGCACTCTC
AGTACAATCTGCTCTGATGCCGCATAGTTAAGCCAGCCCCGACACCCGCCAACACCCGCTGACGCGCCCT
GACGGGCTTGTCTGCTCCCGGCATCCGCTTACAGACAAGCTGTGACCGTCTCCGGGAGCTGCATGTGTCA
GAGGTTTTCACCGTCATCACCGAAACGCGCGAGACGAAAGGGCCTCGTGATACGCCTATTTTTATAGGTT
AATGTCATGATAATAATGGTTTCTTAGACGTCAGGTGGCACTTTTCGGGGAAATGTGCGCGGAACCCCTA
TTTGTTTATTTTTCTAAATACATTCAAATATGTATCCGCTCATGAGACAATAACCCTGATAAATGCTTCA
ATAATATTGAAAAAGGAAGAGTATGAGTATTCAACATTTCCGTGTCGCCCTTATTCCCTTTTTTGCGGCA
TTTTGCCTTCCTGTTTTTGCTCACCCAGAAACGCTGGTGAAAGTAAAAGATGCTGAAGATCAGTTGGGTG
CACGAGTGGGTTACATCGAACTGGATCTCAACAGCGGTAAGATCCTTGAGAGTTTTCGCCCCGAAGAACG
TTTTCCAATGATGAGCACTTTTAAAGTTCTGCTATGTGGCGCGGTATTATCCCGTATTGACGCCGGGCAA
GAGCAACTCGGTCGCCGCATACACTATTCTCAGAATGACTTGGTTGAGTACTCACCAGTCACAGAAAAGC
ATCTTACGGATGGCATGACAGTAAGAGAATTATGCAGTGCTGCCATAACCATGAGTGATAACACTGCGGC
CAACTTACTTCTGACAACGATCGGAGGACCGAAGGAGCTAACCGCTTTTTTGCACAACATGGGGGATCAT
GTAACTCGCCTTGATCGTTGGGAACCGGAGCTGAATGAAGCCATACCAAACGACGAGCGTGACACCACGA
TGCCTGTAGCAATGGCAACAACGTTGCGCAAACTATTAACTGGCGAACTACTTACTCTAGCTTCCCGGCA
ACAATTAATAGACTGGATGGAGGCGGATAAAGTTGCAGGACCACTTCTGCGCTCGGCCCTTCCGGCTGGC
TGGTTTATTGCTGATAAATCTGGAGCCGGTGAGCGTGGGTCTCGCGGTATCATTGCAGCACTGGGGCCAG
ATGGTAAGCCCTCCCGTATCGTAGTTATCTACACGACGGGGAGTCAGGCAACTATGGATGAACGAAATAG
ACAGATCGCTGAGATAGGTGCCTCACTGATTAAGCATTGGTAACTGTCAGACCAAGTTTACTCATATATA
CTTTAGATTGATTTAAAACTTCATTTTTAATTTAAAAGGATCTAGGTGAAGATCCTTTTTGATAATCTCA
TGACCAAAATCCCTTAACGTGAGTTTTCGTTCCACTGAGCGTCAGACCCCGTAGAAAAGATCAAAGGATC
TTCTTGAGATCCTTTTTTTCTGCGCGTAATCTGCTGCTTGCAAACAAAAAAACCACCGCTACCAGCGGTG
GTTTGTTTGCCGGATCAAGAGCTACCAACTCTTTTTCCGAAGGTAACTGGCTTCAGCAGAGCGCAGATAC
CAAATACTGTTCTTCTAGTGTAGCCGTAGTTAGGCCACCACTTCAAGAACTCTGTAGCACCGCCTACATA
CCTCGCTCTGCTAATCCTGTTACCAGTGGCTGCTGCCAGTGGCGATAAGTCGTGTCTTACCGGGTTGGAC
TCAAGACGATAGTTACCGGATAAGGCGCAGCGGTCGGGCTGAACGGGGGGTTCGTGCACACAGCCCAGCT
TGGAGCGAACGACCTACACCGAACTGAGATACCTACAGCGTGAGCTATGAGAAAGCGCCACGCTTCCCGA
AGGGAGAAAGGCGGACAGGTATCCGGTAAGCGGCAGGGTCGGAACAGGAGAGCGCACGAGGGAGCTTCCA
GGGGGAAACGCCTGGTATCTTTATAGTCCTGTCGGGTTTCGCCACCTCTGACTTGAGCGTCGATTTTTGT
GATGCTCGTCAGGGGGGCGGAGCCTATGGAAAAACGCCAGCAACGCGGCCTTTTTACGGTTCCTGGCCTT
TTGCTGGCCTTTTGCTCACATGT
